>Addgene plasmid #47352 | pCDNA3-HA/Bmal L95E/L150E/W427A | addgene partial sequence | sequence record 69295 | cmv-fwd
ACTAGAGAACCCACTGCTTACTGGCTTATCGAAATTAATACGACTCACTATAGGGAGACCCAAGCTTCGA
TCGTCGACATGTACCCATACGATGTTCCAGATTACGCTTCTAGAGGATCCGCGGACCAGAGAATGGACAT
TTCCTCAACCATCAGCGACTTCATGTCTCCGGGCCCCACCGACCTACTCTCCGGTTCCCTGGGCACCAGT
GGTGTGGACTGCAATCGCAAGAGGAAAGGCAGTGCCACTGACTACCAAGAAAGTATGGACACAGACAAAG
ATGACCCTCATGGAAGGTTAGAATATGCAGAACACCAAGGAAGGATCAAGAATGCAAGGGAGGCCCACAG
TCAGATTGAAAAGAGGCGTCGGGACAAAATGAACAGTTTCATTGATGAAGAGGCTTCTTTGGTACCAACA
TGCAATGCAATGTCCAGGAAGTTAGATAAACTCACCGTGCTAAGGATGGCTGTTCAGCACATGAAAACTT
TGAGAGGTGCCACCAACCCATACACAGAAGCAAACTACAAGCCAACATTTCTATCAGATGACGAACTGAA
ACACGAGATTCTCAGGGCAGCAGATGGATTTTTGTTTGTCGTAGGATGTGACCGAGGGAAGATCCTCTTT
GTCTCCGAGTCTGTCTTCAAGATCCTCAATTATAGCCAGAATGACCTTATTGGCCAGAGCTTGTTTGACT
ACCTGCATCCAAAAGATATTGCCAAAGTTAAGGAACAGCTATCTTCCTCGGACACTGCGCCCCGGGAGCG
ACTCATTGATGCCAAGACTGGACTTCCGGTTAAAACGGATATAACCCCTGGGCCCTCCCGGCTATGCTCT
GGAGCCCGCCGCTCTTTCTTCTGTAGAATGAAGTGCAACAGG
