>Addgene plasmid #47352 | pCDNA3-HA/Bmal L95E/L150E/W427A | addgene partial sequence | sequence record 69496 | BGH-rev 5'-TAGAAGGCACAGTCGAGG-3'
GGGCCCTCTAGATGCATGCTCGACCTACAGCGGCCATGGCAAGTCACTAAAGTCAACGGGGCCACCCAGC
CCCGCATCTGCTTCCAAGAGGCTCATGATGACAGCCATTGCTGCCTCATCGTTACTGGGACTACTTGATC
CTTGGTCGTTATCTATCATATCGATGCCTATGTGGGGGTTCTCACCAAGAATAGAAGAACTATCAGAATA
GGGATACCCTGGGGTCTCCTGAGCCTGCCCTGGTAATAGTCCAGTGGAAGGAATGTCTGGAGTCCCTCCA
TTTAGAATCTTCTTGCCTCCTGGAGAAGAGGCATCAGGGGGAGGCGTACTTGTGATGTTCAGCGGGCTGG
AGCCACAGCTGGAAGGCGATGACCCTCTTATCCTGTGGATTTCCATGATTTCCTCGGCAATCATTCGACC
TATTTTTCCTGCTCCGGCTCTGGTTCCCCCTGGAATGCCTGGAACAGTGGGATGAGTCCTCTTTGGGCCA
CCTTCTCCAGAGGGCAGCATGCTGTCCATGCTGTGGGGGGGTGCTGTTAGCTGCGGGAAGGTTGGGTCCC
CGCCTTCCAGGACATTGGCTAAAACAACAGTGTTGGTTGAGACAATGTATTCAACTTCCTTGGTCGCCGG
GTTCATGAAACTGAACCATCGACTTCGTAGCGTGATAAAAGAACCATCTTTGATCTTAAACTTATAGCAA
TTAGTTGTGATCTTTTCTCTTGTCTGTAAAACTTGCCTGTGACATTCTGCGAGGTGTCCTATGTCGTCTT
GATGAAA
