[The description below was written by a language model from this plasmid's Addgene catalogue record.]
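Description:
pCDNA3-HA/Bmal L95E/L150E/W427A is a mammalian expression plasmid built on the pcDNA3.1 backbone that drives a mutant form of mouse BMAL1 (Bmal1, also known as Arntl or MOP3) from the CMV immediate-early promoter, giving strong constitutive transcription after transfection into cultured mammalian cells. It is propagated in E. coli under ampicillin selection; the copy number is recorded as unknown. No feature table accompanies the entry, so other backbone elements, such as the polyadenylation signal, the bacterial origin or any mammalian selection marker, cannot be confirmed from the record. The insert was introduced by restriction cloning, but the sites used are not stated.

The encoded protein carries an N-terminal HA epitope tag, allowing detection by immunoblotting or recovery by immunoprecipitation with anti-HA antibodies. It contains three point substitutions, L95E, L150E and W427A, made in an existing HA-tagged BMAL1 expression plasmid. BMAL1 is a bHLH-PAS transcription factor that heterodimerises with CLOCK to form the core activator of the mammalian circadian clock, and the plasmid is associated with a structural study of the CLOCK:BMAL1 heterodimer. The record does not explain the rationale for each substitution. Given that context, the construct plausibly serves as a structure-guided mutant for comparison with wild-type HA-BMAL1 in cell-based assays of partner binding or transcriptional activity, though the specific assays are not described in the entry.
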