Addgene plasmid #47352: pCDNA3-HA/Bmal L95E/L150E/W427A
Purpose: PcHA-Bmal backbone used for the above mutation. Ref.Genes & Dev 17:1921-1932 2003
Depositing lab: Joseph Takahashi. Depositing organization: University of Texas Southwestern Medical Center. Publication: Crystal structure of the heterodimeric CLOCK:BMAL1 transcriptional activator complex. Huang N, Chelliah Y, Shan Y, Taylor CA, Yoo SH, Partch C, Green CB, Zhang H, Takahashi JS. Science. 2012 Jul 13;337(6091):189-94. doi: 10.1126/science.1222804. Epub 2012 May 31. PubMed 22653727.
Backbone
  Vector backbone: pcDNA3.1
  Vector type: Mammalian Expression
Growth in bacteria
  Bacterial resistance: Ampicillin, 100 μg/mL
  Growth temperature: 37°C
  Growth strain: DH5alpha
  Copy number: Unknown
Gene/Insert
  Gene/Insert name: BMAL
  Species: M. musculus (mouse)
  Mutation: L95E/L150E/W427A
  Entrez Gene: Bmal1 (a.k.a. Arnt3, Arntl, BMAL1b, MOP3, bHLHe5, bmal1b')
  Promoter: CMV
  Tag / fusion protein: Ha (N terminal on insert)
  Cloning method: Restriction Enzyme; 5′ cloning site unknown (unknown if destroyed); 3′ cloning site unknown (unknown if destroyed)
  Sequencing primers: 5′ CMV-F
Terms and licenses: Academic/Nonprofit Terms; Industry Terms: Not Available to Industry
How to cite: pCDNA3-HA/Bmal L95E/L150E/W427A was a gift from Joseph Takahashi (Addgene plasmid # 47352 ; http://n2t.net/addgene:47352 ; RRID:Addgene_47352)
